>Addgene plasmid #36118 | pCX4-KLF4 | addgene partial sequence | sequence record 46464 | pBMN-5
CCTCTAGACTGTGGCTGTCAGCGACGCGCTGCTCCCATCTTTCTCCACGTTCGCGTCTGGCCCGGCGGGA
AGGGAGAAGACACTGCGTCAAGCAGGTGCCCCGAATAACCGCTGGCGGGAGGAGCTCTCCCACATGAAGC
GACTTCCCCCAGTGCTTCCCGGCCGCCCCTATGACCTGGCGGCGGCGACCGTGGCCACAGACCTGGAGAG
CGGCGGAGCCGGTGCGGCTTGCGGCGGTAGCAACCTGGCGCCCCTACCTCGGAGAGAGACCGAGGAGTTC
AACGATCTCCTGGACCTGGACTTTATTCTCTCCAATTCGCTGACCCATCCTCCGGAGTCAGTGGCCGCCA
CCGTGTCCTCGTCAGCGTCAGCCTCCTCTTCGTCGTCGCCGTCGAGCAGCGGCCCTGCCAGCGCGCCCTC
CACCTGCAGCTTCACCTATCCGATCCGGGCCGGGAACGACCCGGGCGTGGCGCCGGGCGGCACGGGCGGA
GGCCTCCTCTATGGCAGGGAGTCCGCTCCCCCTCCGACGGCTCCCTTCAACCTGGCGGACATCAACGACG
TGAGCCCCTCGGGCGGCTTCGTGGCCGAGCTCCTGCGGCCAGAATTGGACCCGGTGTACATTCCGCCGCA
GCAGCCGCAGCCGCCAGGTGGCGGGCTGATGGGCAAGTTCGTGCTG
