>Addgene plasmid #36118 | pCX4-KLF4 | addgene partial sequence | sequence record 46465 | IRES-F 5'-TGGCTCTCCTCAAGCGTATT-3'
ACCCCATTGTATGGGATCTGATCTGGGGCCTCGGTGCACATGCTTTACATGTGTTTAGTCGAGGTTAAAA
AAACGTCTAGGCCCCCCGAACCACGGGGACGTGGTTTTCCTTTGAAAAACACGATAATACCATGGTCATG
AAAACATTTAACATTTCTCAACAAGATCTAGAATTAGTAGAAGTAGCGACAGAGAAGATTACAATGCTTT
ATGAGGATAATAAACATCATGTGGGAGCGGCAATTCGTACGAAAACAGGAGAAATCATTTCGGCAGTACA
TATTGAAGCGTATATAGGACGAGTAACTGTTTGTGCAGAAGCCATTGCGATTGGTAGTGCAGTTTCGAAT
GGACAAAAGGATTTTGACACGATTGTAGCTGTTAGACACCCTTATTCTGACGAAGTAGATAGAAGTATTC
GAGTGGTAAGTCCTTGTGGTATGTGTAGGGAGTTGATTTCAGACTATGCACCAGATTGTTTTGTGTTAAT
AGAAATGAATGGCAAGTTAGTCAAAACTACGATTGAAGAACTCATTCCACTCAAATATACCCGAAATTAA
AAGTCGATCGACGATAAAATAAAAGATTTTATTTAGTCTCCAGAAAAAGGGGGGAATGAAAGACCCCA
