[The description below was written by a language model from this plasmid's Addgene catalogue record.]
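Description:
pCX4-KLF4 is a retroviral expression vector built on the pCX4bsr backbone and carrying human Krüppel-like factor 4 (KLF4, also known as EZF or GKLF) as its insert. The plasmid is propagated in E. coli under ampicillin selection; its copy number is not recorded. For mammalian cells, the backbone supplies a blasticidin selectable marker, so cells that have stably integrated the provirus can be enriched by drug selection. As a retroviral transfer vector, it would be introduced into a packaging cell system that provides the viral structural and enzymatic proteins in trans, producing particles that deliver the KLF4 cassette into dividing target cells, where it integrates into the genome.

No feature table is available. The record does not state the promoter driving KLF4, the way the blasticidin marker is linked to the insert, the cloning sites or method used, or whether the protein carries any epitope tag or mutation. The origin of replication and the viral elements are likewise not itemised.

KLF4 is a zinc-finger transcription factor and one of the classic reprogramming factors used, together with others such as OCT4, SOX2 and c-MYC, to convert somatic cells into induced pluripotent stem cells. The associated publication used patient-derived induced pluripotent stem cells to study sporadic and familial Alzheimer's disease. This is consistent with the construct serving as the KLF4 component of a retroviral reprogramming set for generating such lines from human cells. It could equally be used for any experiment requiring stable, selectable KLF4 overexpression.
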