Addgene plasmid #36118: pCX4-KLF4
Depositing lab: Steven Dowdy. Depositing organization: University of California, San Diego (UCSD). Publication: Probing sporadic and familial Alzheimer's disease using induced pluripotent stem cells. Israel MA, Yuan SH, Bardy C, Reyna SM, Mu Y, Herrera C, Hefferan MP, Van Gorp S, Nazor KL, Boscolo FS, Carson CT, Laurent LC, Marsala M, Gage FH, Remes AM, Koo EH, Goldstein LS. Nature. 2012 Jan 25;482(7384):216-20. doi: 10.1038/nature10821. PubMed 22278060.
Backbone
  Vector backbone: pCX4bsr
  Vector type: Retroviral
  Selectable markers: Blasticidin
Growth in bacteria
  Bacterial resistance: Ampicillin, 100 μg/mL
  Growth temperature: 37°C
  Growth strain: DH5alpha
  Copy number: Unknown
Gene/Insert
  Gene/Insert name: kruppel-like factor 4
  Species: H. sapiens (human)
  Entrez Gene: KLF4 (a.k.a. EZF, GKLF)
  Cloning method: Unknown
  Sequencing primers: 5′ Unknown; 3′ Unknown
Terms and licenses: Academic/Nonprofit Terms; Industry Terms: Not Available to Industry
How to cite: pCX4-KLF4 was a gift from Steven Dowdy (Addgene plasmid # 36118 ; http://n2t.net/addgene:36118 ; RRID:Addgene_36118)
